Addgene plasmid #173005: pAAV_8xTEAD_luc2
Purpose: firefly luciferase reporter vector with 8x clustered TEAD binding sites
Depositing lab: Michael Wehr. Depositing organization: Klinikum der Ludwig Maximilians-Universitaet Muenchen. Publication: Comprehensive split TEV based protein-protein interaction screening reveals TAOK2 as a key modulator of Hippo signalling to limit growth. Ma X, Mandausch FJ, Wu Y, Sahoo VK, Ma W, Leoni G, Hostiuc M, Wintgens JP, Qiu J, Kannaiyan N, Rossner MJ, Wehr MC. Cell Signal. 2024 Jan;113:110917. doi: 10.1016/j.cellsig.2023.110917. Epub 2023 Oct 7. PubMed 37813295.
Backbone
  Vector backbone: pAAV
  Vector type: Mammalian Expression, AAV, Luciferase
Growth in bacteria
  Bacterial resistance: Ampicillin, 100 μg/mL
  Growth temperature: 37°C
  Growth strain: NEB Stable
  Copy number: High Copy
Gene/Insert
  Gene/Insert name: 8xTEAD-luc2
  Species: Synthetic
  Cloning method: Gateway Cloning
Terms and licenses: Academic/Nonprofit Terms; Industry Terms: Not Available to Industry
How to cite: pAAV_8xTEAD_luc2 was a gift from Michael Wehr (Addgene plasmid # 173005 ; http://n2t.net/addgene:173005 ; RRID:Addgene_173005)
