[The description below was written by a language model from this plasmid's Addgene catalogue record and pLannotate feature annotations shown in this document.]
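Description:
pAAV_8xTEAD_luc2 is an adeno-associated virus transfer plasmid carrying a synthetic transcriptional reporter in which firefly luciferase is placed under the control of eight clustered TEAD binding sites. It is built on a pAAV backbone and is classed as a mammalian expression, AAV and luciferase vector. In bacteria it is maintained through a high-copy ColE1/pUC-type origin and selected with ampicillin via the β-lactamase gene and its native promoter. Short remnants of rop, bom, lacI and a tetracycline resistance gene in the backbone appear to be non-functional leftovers of earlier cloning vectors.

The reporter cassette lies between two AAV2 inverted terminal repeats, both annotated only as fragments, which are the elements that allow the intervening DNA to be packaged into recombinant AAV particles. The cassette was assembled by Gateway cloning, as reflected by the series of attB1, attB4, attB3 and attB2 sites upstream of the reporter, consistent with a multi-fragment recombination. The TEAD sites themselves and any associated minimal promoter are not annotated in the feature table, but presumably sit in this region, which also contains a fragment of the human α2 globin RNA polymerase II pause site, an element typically used to limit read-through transcription. A partial EGFP-related sequence near the left ITR is also detected, and its role is not stated. Downstream, the luc2 coding sequence is followed by a WPRE to enhance transcript expression and a bovine growth hormone polyadenylation signal.

Because TEAD factors are the DNA-binding partners of YAP/TAZ, luciferase output serves as a readout of Hippo pathway activity, in line with the associated Hippo signalling study, after either plasmid transfection or AAV delivery.
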