Features (pLannotate 1.2.2; 25 found; start..end, strand, type, name):
      2..133     -  repeat_region  AAV2 ITR (fragment): inverted terminal repeat of adeno-associated virus serotype 2 inverted
    191..439     +  CDS            (3-F)Tyr-EGFP (fragment): (3-F)Tyr-EGFP is a basic (constitutively fluorescent) green fluorescent protein published in 2004, derived from Aequorea victoria.
    457..483     -  misc_feature   MCS (fragment): pBluescript multiple cloning site
    484..508     +  protein_bind   attB1: mutant version of attB; recombination site for the Gateway® BP reaction BP Clonase™
    719..739     -  protein_bind   attB4: mutant version of attB; core recombination site for the Gateway® BP reaction BP Clonase™
    740..767     +  misc_feature   pause site (fragment): RNA polymerase II transcriptional pause signal from the human α2 globin gene
    880..900     +  protein_bind   attB3: mutant version of attB; core recombination site for the Gateway® BP reaction BP Clonase™
    927..945     +  promoter       T3 promoter: promoter for bacteriophage T3 RNA polymerase
   1009..1027    -  promoter       T7 promoter: promoter for bacteriophage T7 RNA polymerase
   1054..1074    -  protein_bind   attB2: mutant version of attB; core recombination site for the Gateway® BP reaction BP Clonase™
   1160..2812    +  CDS            luciferase: firefly luciferase synthetic luc2 version of the luciferase gene
   2816..2840    +  misc_feature   MCS (fragment): pBluescript multiple cloning site
   2840..3428    +  misc_feature   WPRE: woodchuck hepatitis virus posttranscriptional regulatory element
   3461..3685    +  polyA_signal   bGH poly(A) signal: bovine growth hormone polyadenylation signal
   3689..3710    +  promoter       SV40 promoter (fragment): SV40 enhancer and early promoter
   3771..3862    +  repeat_region  AAV2 ITR (fragment): inverted terminal repeat of adeno-associated virus serotype 2 inverted
   3895..4224    -  promoter       SV40 promoter: SV40 enhancer and early promoter
   4231..4287    -  CDS            lacI (fragment): lac repressor; lacI; The lac repressor binds to the lac operator to inhibit transcription in E. coli. This inhibition can be relieved by adding lactose or isopropyl-β-D-thiogalactopyranoside (IPTG).
   4470..5058    -  rep_origin     ori: high-copy-number ColE1/pMB1/pBR322/pUC origin of replication
   5229..6089    -  CDS            AmpR: β-lactamase; bla; confers resistance to ampicillin, carbenicillin, and related antibiotics
   6090..6194    -  promoter       AmpR promoter: bla
   6289..6324    +  CDS            rop (fragment): Rop protein, which maintains plasmids at low copy number; rop
   6426..6474    +  misc_feature   bom (fragment): basis of mobility region from pBR322
   6475..6754    -  CDS            TcR (fragment): tetracycline efflux protein; tet; confers resistance to tetracycline
   6982..7000    +  promoter       SP6 promoter: promoter for bacteriophage SP6 RNA polymerase
>Addgene plasmid #173005 | pAAV_8xTEAD_luc2 | addgene full sequence | sequence record 340585 | Addgene NGS Result
TAGCTGCGCGCTCGCTCGCTCACTGAGGCCGCCCGGGCAAAGCCCGGGCGTCGGGCGACCTTTGGTCGCC
CGGCCTCAGTGAGCGAGCGAGCGCGCAGAGAGGGAGTGGCCAACTCCATCACTAGGGGTTCCTTGTAGTT
AATGATTAACCCGCCATGCTACTTATCTACGTAGCCATGCTCTAGGTACCTTCTTCAAGGACGACGGCAA
CTACAAGACCCGCGCCGAGGTGAAGTTCGAGGGCGACACCCTGGTGAACCGCATCGAGCTGAAGGGCATC
GACTTCAAGGAGGACGGCAACATCCTGGGGCACAAGCTGGAGTACAACTACAACAGCCACAACGTCCATA
TCATGGCCGACAAGCAGAAGAACGGCATCAAGGTGAACTTCAAGATCCGCCACAACATCGAGGACGGCAG
CGTGCAGCTCGCCGACCACTCATATGTACTCGAGTTGTCGACGGTATCGATAAGCTTGATATCACAAGTT
TGTACAAAAAAGCAGGCTCCCCTCGACCTGCAGATCTCTAGAAGCTTGCAGTGGAATGTGTGGAATGTGT
CTCAAGCTTGCAGTGGAATGTGTGGAATGTGTCTCAACTTGGCACTGGCCGGGCTAGAAGCTTGCAGTGG
AATGTGTGGAATGTGTCTCAAGCTTGCAGTGGAATGTGTGGAATGTGTCTCAACTTGGCACTGGCCGGGC
TAGCACGCGTAAGAGCTCCAACTTTTCTATACAAAGTTGGCAAGTGCAGGTGCCAGAACATTTCTCTGGC
CTAACTGGAAGACGCTAGCGGGGGGCTATAAAAGGGGGTGGGGGCGTTCGTCCTCACTCTAGATCTGCGA
TCTAAGTAAGCTTGGCAATCCGGTACTGTTGGTAAAGCCCAACTTTGTATAATAAAGTTGAGCTAGTTGC
TAAGTCTGCCGAGTAGAATTAACCCTCACTAAAGGGTAGGTGACACTATCTTTTTACTACTCAAACTTTT
CTGGCTCTCTTTTCTACAAAATCATCTACCTATAGTGAGTCGTATTAGTAGACGCGAGTCAATGCATGTA
CGACAGCTTTCTTGTACAAAGTGGTGATATCGAATTCCTGCAGCCCGGGGGATCCGCCCGGGCTAGAGCG
GCCGCCACCGCGGTGGAGCTCGCGACTAGTGACGCCACCATGGAAGATGCCAAAAACATTAAGAAGGGCC
CAGCGCCATTCTACCCACTCGAAGACGGGACCGCCGGCGAGCAGCTGCACAAAGCCATGAAGCGCTACGC
CCTGGTGCCTGGCACCATCGCCTTTACCGACGCACATATCGAGGTGGACATTACCTACGCCGAGTACTTC
GAGATGAGCGTTCGGCTGGCAGAAGCTATGAAGCGCTATGGGCTGAATACAAACCATCGGATCGTGGTGT
GCAGCGAGAATAGCTTGCAGTTCTTCATGCCCGTGTTGGGTGCCCTGTTCATCGGTGTGGCTGTGGCCCC
AGCTAACGACATCTACAACGAGCGCGAGCTGCTGAACAGCATGGGCATCAGCCAGCCCACCGTCGTATTC
GTGAGCAAGAAAGGGCTGCAAAAGATCCTCAACGTGCAAAAGAAGCTACCGATCATACAAAAGATCATCA
TCATGGATAGCAAGACCGACTACCAGGGCTTCCAAAGCATGTACACCTTCGTGACTTCCCATTTGCCACC
CGGCTTCAACGAGTACGACTTCGTGCCCGAGAGCTTCGACCGGGACAAAACCATCGCCCTGATCATGAAC
AGTAGTGGCAGTACCGGATTGCCCAAGGGCGTAGCCCTACCGCACCGCACCGCTTGTGTCCGATTCAGTC
ATGCCCGCGACCCCATCTTCGGCAACCAGATCATCCCCGACACCGCTATCCTCAGCGTGGTGCCATTTCA
CCACGGCTTCGGCATGTTCACCACGCTGGGCTACTTGATCTGCGGCTTTCGGGTCGTGCTCATGTACCGC
TTCGAGGAGGAGCTATTCTTGCGCAGCTTGCAAGACTATAAGATTCAATCTGCCCTGCTGGTGCCCACAC
TATTTAGCTTCTTCGCTAAGAGCACTCTCATCGACAAGTACGACCTAAGCAACTTGCACGAGATCGCCAG
CGGCGGGGCGCCGCTCAGCAAGGAGGTAGGTGAGGCCGTGGCCAAACGCTTCCACCTACCAGGCATCCGC
CAGGGCTACGGCCTGACAGAAACAACCAGCGCCATTCTGATCACCCCCGAAGGGGACGACAAGCCTGGCG
CAGTAGGCAAGGTGGTGCCCTTCTTCGAGGCTAAGGTGGTGGACTTGGACACCGGTAAGACACTGGGTGT
GAACCAGCGCGGCGAGCTGTGCGTCCGTGGCCCCATGATCATGAGCGGCTACGTTAACAACCCCGAGGCT
ACAAACGCTCTCATCGACAAGGACGGCTGGCTGCACAGCGGCGACATCGCCTACTGGGACGAGGACGAGC
ACTTCTTCATCGTGGACCGGCTGAAGAGCCTGATCAAATACAAGGGCTACCAGGTAGCCCCAGCCGAACT
GGAGAGCATCCTGCTGCAACACCCCAACATCTTCGACGCCGGGGTCGCCGGCCTGCCCGACGACGATGCC
GGCGAGCTGCCCGCCGCAGTCGTCGTGCTGGAACACGGTAAAACCATAACCGAGAAGGAGATCGTGGACT
ATGTGGCCAGCCAGGCTACAACCGCCAAGAAGCTGCGCGGTGGTGTTGTGTTCGTGGACGAGGTGCCTAA
AGGACTGACCGGCAAGTTGGACGCCCGCAAGATCCGCGAGATTCTCATTAAGGCCAAGAAGGGCGGCAAG
ATCGCCGTGTAATTCGAATTCGATATCAAGCTTATCGATAATCAACCTCTGGATTACAAAATTTGTGAAA
GATTGACTGGTATTCTTAACTATGTTGCTCCTTTTACGCTATGTGGATACGCTGCTTTAATGCCTTTGTA
TCATGCTATTGCTTCCCGTATGGCTTTCATTTTCTCCTCCTTGTATAAATCCTGGTTGCTGTCTCTTTAT
GAGGAGTTGTGGCCCGTTGTCAGGCAACGTGGCGTGGTGTGCACTGTGTTTGCTGACGCAACCCCCACTG
GTTGGGGCATTGCCACCACCTGTCAGCTCCTTTCCGGGACTTTCGCTTTCCCCCTCCCTATTGCCACGGC
GGAACTCATCGCCGCCTGCCTTGCCCGCTGCTGGACAGGGGCTCGGCTGTTGGGCACTGACAATTCCGTG
GTGTTGTCGGGGAAATCATCGTCCTTTCCTTGGCTGCTCGCCTGTGTTGCCACCTGGATTCTGCGCGGGA
CGTCCTTCTGCTACGTCCCTTCGGCCCTCAATCCAGCGGACCTTCCTTCCCGCGGCCTGCTGCCGGCTCT
GCGGCCTCTTCCGCGTCTTCGCCTTCGCCCTCAGACGAGTCGGATCTCCCTTTGGGCCGCCTCCCCGCAT
CGATACCGTCGACTCGCTGATCAGCCTCGACTGTGCCTTCTAGTTGCCAGCCATCTGTTGTTTGCCCCTC
CCCCGTGCCTTCCTTGACCCTGGAAGGTGCCACTCCCACTGTCCTTTCCTAATAAAATGAGGAAATTGCA
TCGCATTGTCTGAGTAGGTGTCATTCTATTCTGGGGGGTGGGGTGGGGCAGGACAGCAAGGGGGAGGATT
GGGAAGACAATAGCAGGCATGCTGGGGATGCGGTGGGCTCTATGGCTTCTGAGGCGGAAAGAACCAGCTG
GGGCTCGACTAGAGCATGGCTACGTAGATAAGTAGCATGGCGGGTTAATCATTAACTACAAGGAACCCCT
AGTGATGGAGTTGGCCACTCCCTCTCTGCGCGCTCGCTCGCTCACTGAGGCCGGGCGACCAAAGGYCGCC
CGACGCCCGGGCGGMSTCAGTGAGCGAGCGAGCGCGCAGAGCTTTTTGCAAAAGCCTAGGCCTCCAAAAA
AGCCTCCTCACTACTTCTGGAATAGCTCAGAGGCCGAGGCGGCCTCGGCCTCTGCATAAATAAAAAAAAT
TAGTCAGCCATGGGGCGGAGAATGGGCGGAACTGGGCGGAGTTAGGGGCGGGATGGGCGGAGTTAGGGGC
GGGACTATGGTTGCTGACTAATTGAGATGCATGCTTTGCATACTTCTGCCTGCTGGGGAGCCTGGGGACT
TTCCACACCTGGTTGCTGACTAATTGAGATGCATGCTTTGCATACTTCTGCCTGCTGGGGAGCCTGGGGA
CTTTCCACACCCTAACTGACACACATTCCACAGCTGCATTAATGAATCGGCCAACGCGCGGGGAGAGGCG
GTTTGCGTATTGGGCGCTCTTCCGCTTCCTCGCTCACTGACTCGCTGCGCTCGGTCGTTCGGCTGCGGCG
AGCGGTATCAGCTCACTCAAAGGCGGTAATACGGTTATCCACAGAATCAGGGGATAACGCAGGAAAGAAC
ATGTGAGCAAAAGGCCAGCAAAAGGCCAGGAACCGTAAAAAGGCCGCGTTGCTGGCGTTTTTCCATAGGC
TCCGCCCCCCTGACGAGCATCACAAAAATCGACGCTCAAGTCAGAGGTGGCGAAACCCGACAGGACTATA
AAGATACCAGGCGTTTCCCCCTGGAAGCTCCCTCGTGCGCTCTCCTGTTCCGACCCTGCCGCTTACCGGA
TACCTGTCCGCCTTTCTCCCTTCGGGAAGCGTGGCGCTTTCTCATAGCTCACGCTGTAGGTATCTCAGTT
CGGTGTAGGTCGTTCGCTCCAAGCTGGGCTGTGTGCACGAACCCCCCGTTCAGCCCGACCGCTGCGCCTT
ATCCGGTAACTATCGTCTTGAGTCCAACCCGGTAAGACACGACTTATCGCCACTGGCAGCAGCCACTGGT
AACAGGATTAGCAGAGCGAGGTATGTAGGCGGTGCTACAGAGTTCTTGAAGTGGTGGCCTAACTACGGCT
ACACTAGAAGAACAGTATTTGGTATCTGCGCTCTGCTGAAGCCAGTTACCTTCGGAAAAAGAGTTGGTAG
CTCTTGATCCGGCAAACAAACCACCGCTGGTAGCGGTGGTTTTTTTGTTTGCAAGCAGCAGATTACGCGC
AGAAAAAAAGGATCTCAAGAAGATCCTTTGATCTTTTCTACGGGGTCTGACGCTCAGTGGAACGAAAACT
CACGTTAAGGGATTTTGGTCATGAGATTATCAAAAAGGATCTTCACCTAGATCCTTTTAAATTAAAAATG
AAGTTTTAAATCAATCTAAAGTATATATGAGTAAACTTGGTCTGACAGTTACCAATGCTTAATCAGTGAG
GCACCTATCTCAGCGATCTGTCTATTTCGTTCATCCATAGTTGCCTGACTCCCCGTCGTGTAGATAACTA
CGATACGGGAGGGCTTACCATCTGGCCCCAGTGCTGCAATGATACCGCGAGACCCACGCTCACCGGCTCC
AGATTTATCAGCAATAAACCAGCCAGCCGGAAGGGCCGAGCGCAGAAGTGGTCCTGCAACTTTATCCGCC
TCCATCCAGTCTATTAATTGTTGCCGGGAAGCTAGAGTAAGTAGTTCGCCAGTTAATAGTTTGCGCAACG
TTGTTGCCATTGCTACAGGCATCGTGGTGTCACGCTCGTCGTTTGGTATGGCTTCATTCAGCTCCGGTTC
CCAACGATCAAGGCGAGTTACATGATCCCCCATGTTGTGCAAAAAAGCGGTTAGCTCCTTCGGTCCTCCG
ATCGTTGTCAGAAGTAAGTTGGCCGCAGTGTTATCACTCATGGTTATGGCAGCACTGCATAATTCTCTTA
CTGTCATGCCATCCGTAAGATGCTTTTCTGTGACTGGTGAGTACTCAACCAAGTCATTCTGAGAATAGTG
TATGCGGCGACCGAGTTGCTCTTGCCCGGCGTCAATACGGGATAATACCGCGCCACATAGCAGAACTTTA
AAAGTGCTCATCATTGGAAAACGTTCTTCGGGGCGAAAACTCTCAAGGATCTTACCGCTGTTGAGATCCA
GTTCGATGTAACCCACTCGTGCACCCAACTGATCTTCAGCATCTTTTACTTTCACCAGCGTTTCTGGGTG
AGCAAAAACAGGAAGGCAAAATGCCGCAAAAAAGGGAATAAGGGCGACACGGAAATGTTGAATACTCATA
CTCTTCCTTTTTCAATATTATTGAAGCATTTATCAGGGTTATTGTCTCATGAGCGGATACATATTTGAAT
GTATTTAGAAAAATAAACAAATAGGGGTTCCGCGCACATTTCCCCGAAAAGTGCCACCTGACGTCTAAGA
AACCATTATTATCATGACATTAACCTATAAAAATAGGCGTATCACGAGGCCCTTTCGTCTCGCGCGTTTC
GGTGATGACGGTGAAAACCTCTGACACATGCAGCTCCCGGAGACGGTCACAGCTTGTCTGTAAGCGGATG
CCGGGAGCAGACAAGCCCGTCAGGGCGCGTCAGCGGGTGTTGGCGGGTGTCGGGGCTGGCTTAACTATGC
GGCATCAGAGCAGATTGTACTGAGAGTGCACCATTCGACGCTCTCCCTTATGCGACTCCTGCATTAGGAA
GCAGCCCAGTAGTAGGTTGAGGCCGTTGAGCACCGCCGCCGCAAGGAATGGTGCATGCAAGGAGATGGCG
CCCAACAGTCCCCCGGCCACGGGGCCTGCCACCATACCCACGCCGAAACAAGCGCTCATGAGCCCGAAGT
GGCGAGCCCGATCTTCCCCATCGGTGATGTCGGCGATATAGGCGCCAGCAACCGCACCTGTGGCGCCGGT
GATGCCGGCCACGATGCGTCCGGCGTAGAGGATCTGGCTAGCGATGACCCTGCTGATTGGTTCGCTGACC
ATTTCCGGGTGCGGGACGGCGTTACCAGAAACTCAGAAGGTTCGTCCAACCAAACCGACTCTGACGGCAG
TTTACGAGAGAGATGATAGGGTCTGCTTCAGTAAGCCAGATGCTACACAATTAGGCTTGTACATATTGTC
GTTAGAACGCGGCTACAATTAATACATAACCTTATGTATCATACACATACGATTTAGGTGACACTATAGA
ATACACGGAATTAATTC
